Addgene plasmid #120703: Smp_201730-Cd4-bio-His
Purpose: Expression of recombinant S. mansoni protein
Depositing lab: Gavin Wright. Depositing organization: Wellcome Sanger Institute. Publication: A library of cell-surface and secreted proteins from Schistosoma mansoni identifies early serological markers of infection. Cécile Crosnier, Anna V. Protasio, Gabriel Rinaldi, Shona Wilson, Matthew Berriman, Gavin J. Wright. bioRXiv 10.1101/593616.
Backbone
  Vector backbone: pTT3
  Backbone manufacturer: Yves Durocher, NRC
  Backbone size w/o insert (bp): 6686
  Vector type: Mammalian Expression
Growth in bacteria
  Bacterial resistance: Ampicillin, 100 μg/mL
  Growth temperature: 37°C
  Growth strain: DH5alpha
  Copy number: High Copy
Gene/Insert
  Gene/Insert name: Smp_201730
  Species: Schistosoma mansoni
  Insert size (bp): 208
  Entrez Gene: Smp_201730 (a.k.a. Smp_201730)
  Promoter: CMV
  Tag / fusion protein: ratCd4(d3+4)-bio-6His (C terminal on backbone)
  Cloning method: Restriction Enzyme; 5′ cloning site NotI (not destroyed); 3′ cloning site AscI (not destroyed)
Terms and licenses: Academic/Nonprofit Terms; Industry Terms: Not Available to Industry
How to cite: Smp_201730-Cd4-bio-His was a gift from Gavin Wright (Addgene plasmid # 120703 ; http://n2t.net/addgene:120703 ; RRID:Addgene_120703)
