[The description below was written by a language model from this plasmid's Addgene catalogue record and pLannotate feature annotations shown in this document.]
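Description:
Smp_201730-Cd4-bio-His is a mammalian expression plasmid built on the pTT3 backbone for producing a recombinant, soluble form of the Schistosoma mansoni protein Smp_201730. It is maintained in E. coli as a high-copy plasmid through a ColE1/pUC-type origin and selected with ampicillin via the β-lactamase gene. The backbone also carries an Epstein-Barr virus oriP fragment, an element that supports episomal maintenance in cells supplying EBNA1 and suits this vector family to transient expression. Short lac and tet promoter and lacI remnants in the feature table appear to be leftover cloning-vector sequence rather than functional parts.

Expression is driven by the human CMV immediate-early enhancer and promoter, which span the numbering origin of the circular sequence. They are followed by adenovirus-derived leader and splice sequences, including a chimeric intron fragment; the antisense "PTP" hit most likely reflects this adenoviral leader region, not an expressed gene. An annotated mouse immunoglobulin heavy chain signal sequence fragment sits upstream of the insert, consistent with routing the product into the secretory pathway. The short S. mansoni insert (about 208 bp) lies between retained NotI and AscI sites, in a stretch the automated annotation leaves unlabelled. It is fused at its C terminus to the backbone-encoded tag of rat Cd4 domains 3 and 4, a biotinylation ("bio") sequence and a six-histidine tag; only the Cd4 portion is annotated. A rabbit β-globin polyadenylation signal ends the transcript.

The record gives the purpose as expression of recombinant S. mansoni protein, as part of a library of parasite cell-surface and secreted proteins used to find early serological markers of infection. In general, such a tag allows nickel-affinity purification, and capture on streptavidin once biotinylated.
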