Features (pLannotate 1.2.2; 18 found; start..end, strand, type, name):
      2..201     +  promoter       CMV promoter: human cytomegalovirus (CMV) immediate early promoter
    269..307     +  misc_feature   Ad SA (fragment): adenovirus major late transcript splice acceptor (Friedrich and Soriano, 1991)
    340..549     -  CDS            PTP (fragment): TERM_ADE02 - Experimental evidence at protein level: Swiss-Prot protein existence level 1. Protein covalently bound to the viral DNA that acts as a primer for viral genomic replication by DNA strand displacement. Assembles on the viral origin of replication in an initiation complex with viral polymerase, DBP, host NFIA and host POU2F1/OCT1. During initiation, the polymerase covalently couples the first dCTP with Ser- 580 of pTP. The terminal protein stimulates the template activity over 20 fold compared to protein-free templates. Neo-synthesized viral genomes are linked to two preterminal prot
    580..669     +  intron         chimeric intron (fragment): chimera between introns from adenovirus and immunoglobulin heavy chain genes
    688..734     +  CDS            IgH signal sequence (fragment): signal sequence from the mouse immunoglobulin heavy chain variable region
   1021..1581    +  CDS            Cd4 (fragment): CD4_RAT - Experimental evidence at protein level: Swiss-Prot protein existence level 1. Integral membrane glycoprotein that plays an essential role in the immune response and serves multiple functions in responses against both external and internal offenses. In T-cells, functions primarily as a coreceptor for MHC class II molecule:peptide complex. The antigens presented by class II peptides are derived from extracellular proteins while class I peptides are derived from cytosolic proteins. Interacts simultaneously with the T-cell receptor (TCR) and the MHC class II presented by antigen presenti
   1741..1796    +  polyA_signal   β-globin poly(A) signal: rabbit β-globin polyadenylation signal (Gil and Proudfoot, 1987)
   2310..3991    -  rep_origin     oriP (fragment): Epstein-Barr virus oriP replication origin (Yates et al., 2000)
   4118..4222    +  promoter       AmpR promoter: bla
   4223..5083    +  CDS            AmpR: β-lactamase; bla; confers resistance to ampicillin, carbenicillin, and related antibiotics
   5254..5842    +  rep_origin     ori: high-copy-number ColE1/pMB1/pBR322/pUC origin of replication
   6025..6117    +  CDS            lacI (fragment): lac repressor; lacI; The lac repressor binds to the lac operator to inhibit transcription in E. coli. This inhibition can be relieved by adding lactose or isopropyl-β-D-thiogalactopyranoside (IPTG).
   6130..6151    +  protein_bind   CAP binding site: CAP binding activates transcription in the presence of cAMP. E. coli catabolite activator protein
   6166..6196    +  promoter       lac promoter: promoter for the E. coli lac operon
   6204..6220    +  protein_bind   lac operator: The lac repressor binds to the lac operator to inhibit transcription in E. coli. This inhibition can be relieved by adding lactose or isopropyl-β-D-thiogalactopyranoside (IPTG). lac repressor encoded by lacI
   6290..6306    +  promoter       tet promoter (fragment): E. coli promoter for tetracycline efflux protein gene
   6316..6341    -  CDS            bla(M) (fragment): β-lactamase lacking the signal sequence; bla(M); allows cytosolic expression of β-lactamase
   6515..6894    +  enhancer       CMV enhancer: human cytomegalovirus immediate early enhancer
>Addgene plasmid #120703 | Smp_201730-Cd4-bio-His | addgene full sequence | sequence record 234769 | Addgene NGS Result
GTGATGCGGTTTTGGCAGTACACCAATGGGCGTGGATAGCGGTTTGACTCACGGGGATTTCCAAGTCTCC
ACCCCATTGACGTCAATGGGAGTTTGTTTTGGCACCAAAATCAACGGGACTTTCCAAAATGTCGTAATAA
CCCCGCCCCGTTGACGCAAATGGGCGGTAGGCGTGTACGGTGGGAGGTCTATATAAGCAGAGCTCGTTTA
GTGAACCGTCAGATCCTCACTCTCTTCCGCATCGCTGTCTGCGAGGGCCAGCTGTTGGGCTCGCGGTTGA
GGACAAACTCTTCGCGGTCTTTCCAGTACTCTTGGATCGGAAACCCGTCGGCCTCCGAACGGTACTCCGC
CACCGAGGGACCTGAGCGAGTCCGCATCGACCGGATCGGAAAACCTCTCGAGAAAGGCGTCTAACCAGTC
ACAGTCGCAAGGTAGGCTGAGCACCGTGGCGGGCGGCAGCGGGTGGCGGTCGGGGTTGTTTCTGGCGGAG
GTGCTGCTGATGATGTAATTAAAGTAGGCGGTCTTGAGACGGCGGATGGTCGAGGTGAGGTGTGGCAGGC
TTGAGATCCAGCTGTTGGGGTGAGTACTCCCTCTCAAAAGCGGGCATTACTTCTGCGCTAAGATTGTCAG
TTTCCAAAAACGAGGAGGATTTGATATTCACCTGGCCCGATCTGGCCATACACTTGAGTGACAATGACAT
CCACTTTGCCTTTCTCTCCACAGGTGTCCACTCCCAGGTCCAAGTTTGCCACCATGGAGTTTCAGACCCA
GGTACTCATGTCCCTGCTGCTCTGCATGTCTGGTGCGGCCGCCGAGTTTTGGAGAGAGAACAACCTGCCC
TGCAAGAACCTGGGCACCTTCTGCCGGAAGCTGCCCTTCAGCCAGCGGTGCTGCGACACCACCGTGTGCG
ACCTGAAGGCCCCCTTCAGCGGCACCTGTGTGCGGTGCCTGGACAAGGGCCGGTTCTGCCTGCGGAGCAG
AGAGTGCTGCGATAAGTACTGCTTCTTCTTCAAATGCCGGGGCGCGCCGTCGACCTCCATCACGGCCTAT
AAGAGTGAGGGGGAGTCAGCGGAGTTCTCCTTCCCACTCAACCTTGGAGAGGAAAGCCTGCAGGGAGAGT
TGAGATGGAAGGCAGAGAAGGCTCCTTCTTCCCAGTCCTGGATCACCTTCTCCCTAAAGAACCAAAAGGT
GTCTGTGCAGAAGTCTACTAGCAACCCCAAGTTCCAGCTGTCCGAAACGCTCCCACTCACCCTTCAGATA
CCCCAGGTCTCCCTTCAGTTTGCTGGTTCTGGCAACCTGACCCTGACTCTGGACAGAGGGATACTGTATC
AGGAAGTGAACCTGGTGGTGATGAAAGTGACTCAGCCCGACAGCAACACTTTGACCTGTGAGGTGATGGG
ACCCACCTCACCCAAGATGAGACTGATCTTGAAGCAGGAGAATCAGGAGGCCAGGGTCTCCAGGCAGGAG
AAAGTGATTCAAGTGCAGGCCCCTGAAGCAGGGGTGTGGCAATGTCTACTGAGTGAAGGTGAAGAGGTCA
AGATGGACTCCAAGATCCAGGTTTTATCCAAAGGGTTGAATTCCGGCAGCCTGCACCACATCCTGGACGC
CCAGAAGATGCTGTGGAACCACAGGGACAGGAACCTGCCTCCTCTGGCCCCTCTGGGCCCCCACCACCAT
CACCACCATTGAGTCTAGACACGTGATTAATTAAGGATCCCCCGACCTCGACCTCTGGCTAATAAAGGAA
ATTTATTTTCATTGCAATAGTGTGTTGGAATTTTTTGTGTCTCTCACTCGGAAGGACATATGGGAGGGCA
AATCATTTGGTCGAGATCCCTCGGAGATCTCTAGCTAGAGGATCGATCCCCGCCCCGGACGAACTAAACC
TGACTACGACATCTCTGCCCCTTCTTCGCGGGGCAGTGCATGTAATCCCTTCAGTTGGTTGGTACAACTT
GCCAACTGGGCCCTGTTCCACATGTGACACGGGGGGGGACCAAACACAAAGGGGTTCTCTGACTGTAGTT
GACATCCTTATAAATGGATGTGCACATTTGCCAACACTGAGTGGCTTTCATCCTGGAGCAGACTTTGCAG
TCTGTGGACTGCAACACAACATTGCCTTTATGTGTAACTCTTGGCTGAAGCTCTTACACCAATGCTGGGG
GACATGTACCTCCCAGGGGCCCAGGAAGACTACGGGAGGCTACACCAACGTCAATCAGAGGGGCCTGTGT
AGCTACCGATAAGCGGACCCTCAAGAGGGCATTAGCAATAGTGTTTATAAGGCCCCCTTGTTAACCCTAA
ACGGGTAGCATATGCTTCCCGGGTAGTAGTATATACTATCCAGACTAACCCTAATTCAATAGCATATGTT
ACCCAACGGGAAGCATATGCTATCGAATTAGGGTTAGTAAAAGGGTCCTAAGGAACAGCGATATCTCCCA
CCCCATGAGCTGTCACGGTTTTATTTACATGGGGTCAGGATTCCACGAGGGTAGTGAACCATTTTAGTCA
CAAGGGCAGTGGCTGAAGATCAAGGAGCGGGCAGTGAACTCTCCTGAATCTTCGCCTGCTTCTTCATTCT
CCTTCGTTTAGCTAATAGAATAACTGCTGAGTTGTGAACAGTAAGGTGTATGTGAGGTGCTCGAAAACAA
GGTTTCAGGTGACGCCCCCAGAATAAAATTTGGACGGGGGGTTCAGTGGTGGCATTGTGCTATGACACCA
ATATAACCCTCACAAACCCCTTGGGCAATAAATACTAGTGTAGGAATGAAACATTCTGAATATCTTTAAC
AATAGAAATCCATGGGGTGGGGACAAGCCGTAAAGACTGGATGTCCATCTCACACGAATTTATGGCTATG
GGCAACACATAATCCTAGTGCAATATGATACTGGGGTTATTAAGATGTGTCCCAGGCAGGGACCAAGACA
GGTGAACCATGTTGTTACACTCTATTTGTAACAAGGGGAAAGAGAGTGGACGCCGACAGCAGCGGACTCC
ACTGGTTGTCTCTAACACCCCCGAAAATTAAACGGGGCTCCACGCCAATGGGGCCCATAAACAAAGACAA
GTGGCCACTCTTTTTTTTGAAATTGTGGAGTGGGGGCACGCGTCAGCCCCCACACGCCGCCCTGCGGTTT
TGGACTGTAAAATAAGGGTGTAATAACTTGGCTGATTGTAACCCCGCTAACCACTGCGGTCAAACCACTT
GCCCACAAAACCACTAATGGCACCCCGGGGAATACCTGCATAAGTAGGTGGGCGGGCCAAGATAGGGGCG
CGATTGCTGCGATCTGGAGGACAAATTACACACACTTGCGCCTGAGCGCCAAGCACAGGGTTGTTGGTCC
TCATATTCACGAGGTCGCTGAGAGCACGGTGGGCTAATGTTGCCATGGGTAGCATATACTACCCAAATAT
CTGGATAGCATATGCTATCCTAATCTATATCTGGGTAGCATAGGCTATCCTAATCTATATCTGGGTAGCA
TATGCTATCCTAATCTATATCTGGGTAGTATATGCTATCCTAATTTATATCTGGGTAGCATAGGCTATCC
TAATCTATATCTGGGTAGCATATGCTATCCTAATCTATATCTGGGTAGTATATGCTATCCTAATCTGTAT
CCGGGTAGCATATGCTATCCTAATAGAGATTAGGGTAGTATATGCTATCCTAATTTATATCTGGGTAGCA
TATACTACCCAAATATCTGGATAGCATATGCTATCCTAATCTATATCTGGGTAGCATATGCTATCCTAAT
CTATATCTGGGTAGCATAGGCTATCCTAATCTATATCTGGGTAGCATATGCTATCCTAATCTATATCTGG
GTAGTATATGCTATCCTAATTTATATCTGGGTAGCATAGGCTATCCTAATCTATATCTGGGTAGCATATG
CTATCCTAATCTATATCTGGGTAGTATATGCTATCCTAATCTGTATCCGGGTAGCATATGCTATCCTCAT
GATAAGCTGTCAAACATGAGAATTTTCTTGAAGACGAAAGGGCCTCGTGATACGCCTATTTTTATAGGTT
AATGTCATGATAATAATGGTTTCTTAGACGTCAGGTGGCACTTTTCGGGGAAATGTGCGCGGAACCCCTA
TTTGTTTATTTTTCTAAATACATTCAAATATGTATCCGCTCATGAGACAATAACCCTGATAAATGCTTCA
ATAATATTGAAAAAGGAAGAGTATGAGTATTCAACATTTCCGTGTCGCCCTTATTCCCTTTTTTGCGGCA
TTTTGCCTTCCTGTTTTTGCTCACCCAGAAACGCTGGTGAAAGTAAAAGATGCTGAAGATCAGTTGGGTG
CACGAGTGGGTTACATCGAACTGGATCTCAACAGCGGTAAGATCCTTGAGAGTTTTCGCCCCGAAGAACG
TTTTCCAATGATGAGCACTTTTAAAGTTCTGCTATGTGGCGCGGTATTATCCCGTGTTGACGCCGGGCAA
GAGCAACTCGGTCGCCGCATACACTATTCTCAGAATGACTTGGTTGAGTACTCACCAGTCACAGAAAAGC
ATCTTACGGATGGCATGACAGTAAGAGAATTATGCAGTGCTGCCATAACCATGAGTGATAACACTGCGGC
CAACTTACTTCTGACAACGATCGGAGGACCGAAGGAGCTAACCGCTTTTTTGCACAACATGGGGGATCAT
GTAACTCGCCTTGATCGTTGGGAACCGGAGCTGAATGAAGCCATACCAAACGACGAGCGTGACACCACGA
TGCCTGCAGCAATGGCAACAACGTTGCGCAAACTATTAACTGGCGAACTACTTACTCTAGCTTCCCGGCA
ACAATTAATAGACTGGATGGAGGCGGATAAAGTTGCAGGACCACTTCTGCGCTCGGCCCTTCCGGCTGGC
TGGTTTATTGCTGATAAATCTGGAGCCGGTGAGCGTGGGTCTCGCGGTATCATTGCAGCACTGGGGCCAG
ATGGTAAGCCCTCCCGTATCGTAGTTATCTACACGACGGGGAGTCAGGCAACTATGGATGAACGAAATAG
ACAGATCGCTGAGATAGGTGCCTCACTGATTAAGCATTGGTAACTGTCAGACCAAGTTTACTCATATATA
CTTTAGATTGATTTAAAACTTCATTTTTAATTTAAAAGGATCTAGGTGAAGATCCTTTTTGATAATCTCA
TGACCAAAATCCCTTAACGTGAGTTTTCGTTCCACTGAGCGTCAGACCCCGTAGAAAAGATCAAAGGATC
TTCTTGAGATCCTTTTTTTCTGCGCGTAATCTGCTGCTTGCAAACAAAAAAACCACCGCTACCAGCGGTG
GTTTGTTTGCCGGATCAAGAGCTACCAACTCTTTTTCCGAAGGTAACTGGCTTCAGCAGAGCGCAGATAC
CAAATACTGTTCTTCTAGTGTAGCCGTAGTTAGGCCACCACTTCAAGAACTCTGTAGCACCGCCTACATA
CCTCGCTCTGCTAATCCTGTTACCAGTGGCTGCTGCCAGTGGCGATAAGTCGTGTCTTACCGGGTTGGAC
TCAAGACGATAGTTACCGGATAAGGCGCAGCGGTCGGGCTGAACGGGGGGTTCGTGCACACAGCCCAGCT
TGGAGCGAACGACCTACACCGAACTGAGATACCTACAGCGTGAGCTATGAGAAAGCGCCACGCTTCCCGA
AGGGAGAAAGGCGGACAGGTATCCGGTAAGCGGCAGGGTCGGAACAGGAGAGCGCACGAGGGAGCTTCCA
GGGGGAAACGCCTGGTATCTTTATAGTCCTGTCGGGTTTCGCCACCTCTGACTTGAGCGTCGATTTTTGT
GATGCTCGTCAGGGGGGCGGAGCCTATGGAAAAACGCCAGCAACGCGGCCTTTTTACGGTTCCTGGCCTT
TTGCTGGCCTTTTGCTCACATGTTCTTTCCTGCGTTATCCCCTGATTCTGTGGATAACCGTATTACCGCC
TTTGAGTGAGCTGATACCGCTCGCCGCAGCCGAACGACCGAGCGCAGCGAGTCAGTGAGCGAGGAAGCGG
AAGAGCGCCCAATACGCAAACCGCCTCTCCCCGCGCGTTGGCCGATTCATTAATGCAGCTGGCACGACAG
GTTTCCCGACTGGAAAGCGGGCAGTGAGCGCAACGCAATTAATGTGAGTTAGCTCACTCATTAGGCACCC
CAGGCTTTACACTTTATGCTTCCGGCTCGTATGTTGTGTGGAATTGTGAGCGGATAACAATTTCACACAG
GAAACAGCTATGACCATGATTACGCCAAGCTCTAGCTAGAGGTCGACCAATTCTCATGTTTGACAGCTTA
TCATCGCAGATCCGGGCAACGTTGTTGCCATTGCTGCAGGCGCAGAACTGGTAGGTATGGAAGATCTATA
CATTGAATCAATATTGGCAATTAGCCATATTAGTCATTGGTTATATAGCATAAATCAATATTGGCTATTG
GCCATTGCATACGTTGTATCTATATCATAATATGTACATTTATATTGGCTCATGTCCAATATGACCGCCA
TGTTGACATTGATTATTGACTAGTTATTAATAGTAATCAATTACGGGGTCATTAGTTCATAGCCCATATA
TGGAGTTCCGCGTTACATAACTTACGGTAAATGGCCCGCCTGGCTGACCGCCCAACGACCCCCGCCCATT
GACGTCAATAATGACGTATGTTCCCATAGTAACGCCAATAGGGACTTTCCATTGACGTCAATGGGTGGAG
TATTTACGGTAAACTGCCCACTTGGCAGTACATCAAGTGTATCATATGCCAAGTCCGCCCCCTATTGACG
TCAATGACGGTAAATGGCCCGCCTGGCATTATGCCCAGTACATGACCTTACGGGACTTTCCTACTTGGCA
GTACATCTACGTATTAGTCATCGCTATTACCATG
